Addgene plasmid #240690: pREC1010C-Eco1
Purpose: RSF1010 origin of replication plasmid containing Eco1 recombitron with a SapI flanked stuffer in the ncRNA expressed by J23115 constitutive promoter
Depositing lab: Seth Shipman. Depositing organization: J. David Gladstone Institutes. Publication: Genome editing of phylogenetically distinct bacteria using cross-species retron-mediated recombineering. Gonzalez-Delgado A, Bonillo-Lopez L, Johnson MS, Knodlseder N, Ko CC, Lekbach Y, Oh JH, Selvakumar H, Wold MC, Yu Z, Aragon V, Gralnick JA, Guell M, Hatfull GF, Keitz BK, Koskella B, Mutalik VK, van Pijkeren JP, Shipman SL. Nat Biotechnol. 2026 Apr 23. doi: 10.1038/s41587-026-03076-6. PubMed 42026131.
Backbone
  Vector backbone: pORTMAGE-Ec1
  Backbone manufacturer: George Church (Addgene #138474)
  Vector type: Bacterial Expression
Growth in bacteria
  Bacterial resistance: Kanamycin, 50 μg/mL
  Growth temperature: 37°C
  Growth strain: DH5alpha
  Copy number: Low Copy
Gene/Insert
  Gene/Insert name: Eco1 RT, Eco1 ncRNA, CspRecT and EcSSB
  Species: Synthetic
  Insert size (bp): 2620
  Mutation: WT
  Cloning method: Gibson Cloning
Terms and licenses: Academic/Nonprofit Terms; Industry Terms: Not Available to Industry
Depositor comments: Please visit https://doi.org/10.1101/2025.06.16.660010 for bioRxiv preprint.
How to cite: pREC1010C-Eco1 was a gift from Seth Shipman (Addgene plasmid # 240690 ; http://n2t.net/addgene:240690 ; RRID:Addgene_240690)
