[The description below was written by a language model from this plasmid's Addgene catalogue record and pLannotate feature annotations shown in this document.]
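Description:
pREC1010C-Eco1 is a low-copy, broad-host-range bacterial expression plasmid derived from the pORTMAGE-Ec1 backbone and built for retron-mediated recombineering. It replicates from the RSF1010 origin: the feature table shows oriV together with the RepA, RepB and RepC replication proteins that this origin requires, plus the associated R1162-like antisense RNA. This self-contained replication system allows maintenance in many bacterial species beyond E. coli. An incP-type oriT is also annotated, which would permit mobilisation by conjugation when transfer functions are supplied in trans. Selection is by kanamycin through the aphA1 (nptI) aminoglycoside phosphotransferase gene.

The payload is a roughly 2.6 kb synthetic "recombitron" cassette comprising the Eco1 (Ec86) retron reverse transcriptase, the Eco1 retron ncRNA, the single-stranded annealing protein CspRecT and E. coli SSB. According to the record, expression is driven by the constitutive J23115 promoter, and the ncRNA carries a stuffer flanked by SapI sites so that a user-defined editing donor can be inserted by Type IIS cloning. In use, the reverse transcriptase copies the modified ncRNA into single-stranded donor DNA inside the cell, and CspRecT, assisted by SSB, anneals that donor to the genome during replication to install the edit. The automated annotation identifies the RT preceded by a T7 gene 10 RBS, the ssb gene, and flanking lambda t0 and rrnB T1 terminators. It does not label CspRecT, the ncRNA or the J23115 promoter, though an unannotated gap between ssb and the RT could accommodate CspRecT. The associated publication concerns genome editing across phylogenetically distinct bacteria.
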