Features (pLannotate 1.2.2; 16 found; start..end, strand, type, name):
     36..110     +  ncRNA          Plasmid R1162: Accession: RF00043 - R1162-like plasmid antisense RNA
    104..943     +  CDS            RSF1010 RepA: replication protein A of the broad-host-range plasmid RSF1010 (Scholz et al., 1989); repA
    930..1781    +  CDS            RSF1010 RepC (fragment): replication protein C of the broad-host-range plasmid RSF1010 (Scholz et al., 1989); repC
   1792..1900    -  oriT           oriT: incP origin of transfer
   2070..2882    -  CDS            aphA1: KKA1_ECOLX - Also known as nptI. Protein inferred from homology: Swiss-Prot protein existence level 3. Resistance to kanamycin and structurally-related aminoglycosides, including amikacin. From Escherichia coli.
   3014..3108    -  terminator     lambda t0 terminator: transcription terminator from phage lambda
   3119..3143    -  CDS            lacZα (fragment): LacZα fragment of β-galactosidase; lacZ fragment
   3151..3180    -  misc_feature   MCS (fragment): pUC18/19 multiple cloning site
   3184..3717    -  CDS            ssb: SSB_ECOLI - Also known as exrB, lexC. Experimental evidence at protein level: Swiss-Prot protein existence level 1. Plays an important role in DNA replication, recombination and repair. Binds to ssDNA and to an array of partner proteins to recruit them to their sites of action during DNA metabolism. Acts as a sliding platform that migrates on DNA via reptation. SSB or its 10 C-terminal amino acids stimulates the ATPase activity of RadD (PubMed:27519413). From Escherichia coli (strain K12).
   4827..5786    -  CDS            RT86_ECOLX: Protein predicted: Swiss-Prot protein existence level 4. Participates in the synthesis of a msDNA (a branched RNA linked by a 2',5'-phosphodiester linkage to a single-stranded DNA) of unknown function. The retron transcript serves as primer and template to the reaction, and codes for the RT. From Escherichia coli.
   5794..5816    -  RBS            RBS: efficient ribosome binding site from bacteriophage T7 gene 10 (Olins and Rangwala, 1989)
   5891..5977    +  terminator     rrnB T1 terminator: Escherichia coli rrnB; transcription terminator T1 from the E. coli rrnB gene
   6006..6043    -  rep_origin     RSF1010 oriV (fragment): replication origin of the broad-host-range plasmid RSF1010; requires the RSF1010 RepA/B/C proteins for replication (Scholz et al., 1989)
   6059..6453    -  rep_origin     RSF1010 oriV: replication origin of the broad-host-range plasmid RSF1010; requires the RSF1010 RepA/B/C proteins for replication (Scholz et al., 1989)
   6508..6536    +  promoter       lac UV5 promoter (fragment): E. coli lac promoter with an "up" mutation
   6560..7531    +  CDS            RSF1010 RepB: replication protein B of the broad-host-range plasmid RSF1010 (Scholz et al., 1989); repB
>Addgene plasmid #240690 | pREC1010C-Eco1 | addgene full sequence | sequence record 483599 | Addgene NGS Result
ACGAGGCGCTGCGCGAGTGCCTGGAAGAACTCAGAGCGGCGCAGGGCGGGGGTAGTGACCCCGCCAGCGC
CTAACCACCAACTGCCTGCAAAGGAGGCAATCAATGGCTACCCATAAGCCTATCAATATTCTGGAGGCGT
TCGCAGCAGCGCCGCCACCGCTGGACTACGTTTTGCCCAACATGGTGGCCGGTACGGTCGGGGCGCTGGT
GTCGCCCGGTGGTGCCGGTAAATCCATGCTGGCCCTGCAACTGGCCGCACAGATTGCAGGCGGGCCGGAT
CTGCTGGAGGTGGGCGAACTGCCCACCGGCCCGGTGATCTACCTGCCCGCCGAAGACCCGCCCACCGCCA
TTCATCACCGCCTGCACGCCCTTGGGGCGCACCTCAGCGCCGAGGAACGGCAAGCCGTGGCTGACGGCCT
GCTGATCCAGCCGCTGATCGGCAGCCTGCCCAACATCATGGCCCCGGAGTGGTTCGACGGCCTCAAGCGC
GCCGCCGAGGGCCGCCGCCTGATGGTGCTGGACACGCTGCGCCGGTTCCACATCGAGGAAGAAAACGCCA
GCGGCCCCATGGCCCAGGTCATCGGTCGCATGGAGGCCATCGCCGCCGATACCGGGTGCTCTATCGTGTT
CCTGCACCATGCCAGCAAGGGCGCGGCCATGATGGGCGCAGGCGACCAGCAGCAGGCCAGCCGGGGCAGC
TCGGTACTGGTCGATAACATCCGCTGGCAGTCCTACCTGTCGAGCATGACCAGCGCCGAGGCCGAGGAAT
GGGGTGTGGACGACGACCAGCGCCGGTTCTTCGTCCGCTTCGGTGTGAGCAAGGCCAACTATGGCGCACC
GTTCGCTGATCGGTGGTTCAGGCGGCATGACGGCGGGGTGCTCAAGCCCGCCGTGCTGGAGAGGCAGCGC
AAGAGCAAGGGGGTGCCCCGTGGTGAAGCCTAAGAACAAGCACAGCCTCAGCCACGTCCGGCACGACCCG
GCGCACTGTCTGGCCCCCGGCCTGTTCCGTGCCCTCAAGCGGGGCGAGCGCAAGCGCAGCAAGCTGGACG
TGACGTATGACTACGGCGACGGCAAGCGGATCGAGTTCAGCGGCCCGGAGCCGCTGGGCGCTGATGATCT
GCGCATCCTGCAAGGGCTGGTGGCCATGGCTGGGCCTAATGGCCTAGTGCTTGGCCCGGAACCCAAGACC
GAAGGCGGACGGCAGCTCCGGCTGTTCCTGGAACCCAAGTGGGAGGCCGTCACCGCTGATGCCATGGTGG
TCAAAGGTAGCTATCGGGCGCTGGCAAAGGAAATCGGGGCAGAGGTCGATAGTGGTGGGGCGCTCAAGCA
CATACAGGACTGCATCGAGCGCCTTTGGAAGGTATCCATCATCGCCCAGAATGGCCGCAAGCGGCAGGGG
TTTCGGCTGCTGTCGGAGTACGCCAGCGACGAGGCGGACGGGCGCCTGTACGTGGCCCTGAACCCCTTGA
TCGCGCAGGCCGTCATGGGTGGCGGCCAGCATGTGCGCATCAGCATGGACGAGGTGCGGGCGCTGGACAG
CGAAACCGCCCGCCTGCTGCACCAGCGGCTGTGTGGCTGGATCGACCCCGGCAAAACCGGCAAGGCTTCC
ATAGATACCTTGTGCGGCTATGTCTGGCCGTCAGAGGCCAGTGGTTCGACCATGCGCAAGCGCCGCCAGC
GGGTGCGCGAGGCGTTGCCGGAGCTGGTCGCGCTGGGCTGGACGGTAACCGAGTTCGCGGCGGGCAAGTA
CGACATCACCCGGCCCAAGGCGGCAGGCTGAGGCCGGCCTACGGCCAGCCTCGCAGAGCAGGATTCCCGT
TGAGCACCGCCAGGTGCGAATAAGGGACAGTGAAGAAGGAACACCCGCTCGCGGGTGGGCCTACTTCACC
TATCCTGCCCGGCTGACGCCGTTGGATACACCAAGGAAAGTCTACACGAACCCTTTGGCAAAATCCTGTA
TATCGTGCGAAAAAGGATGGATATACCGAAAAAATCGCTATAATGACCCCGAAGCAGGGTTATGCAGCGG
AAAAGGACAACGCGCGGACCGCGGTCCAATTAATTATTAGAAAAATTCATCCAGCATCAGATGAAATTGC
AGTTTGTTCATATCCGGATTATCAATGCCATATTTCTGAAACAGACGTTTTTGCAGGCTCGGGCTAAATT
CGCCCAGGCAGTTCCACAGAATGGCCAGATCCTGATAACGATCCGCAATGCCCACACGGCCCACATCAAT
GCAGCCAATCAGTTTGCCTTCATCGAAAATCAGGTTATCCAGGCTAAAATCGCCGTGGGTCACCACGCTA
TCCGGGCTAAACGGCAGCAGTTTATGCATTTCTTTCCACACCTGTTCCACCGGCCAGCCGTTACGTTCAT
CATCAAAATCGCTCGCATCCACCAGGCCGTTGTTCATACGGCTCTGCGCCTGGGCCAGACGAAACACACG
ATCGCTGTTAAACGGGCAGTTGCACACCGGAATGCTATGCAGACGACGCAGAAACACGGCCAGCGCATCC
ACAATGTTTTCGCCGCTATCCGGATATTCTTCCAGCACCTGAAACGCGGTTTTGCCCGGAATCGCGGTGG
TCAGCAGCCACGCATCATCCGGGGTGCGAATAAAATGTTTAATGGTCGGCAGCGGCATAAATTCGGTCAG
CCAGTTCAGACGCACCATTTCATCGGTCACATCGTTCGCCACGCTGCCTTTGCCATGTTTCAGAAACAGT
TCCGGCGCATCCGGTTTGCCATACAGACGATAAATGGTCGCGCCGCTCTGACCCACGTTATCACGCGCCC
ATTTATAGCCATACAGATCCGCATCCATGTTGCTGTTCAGACGCGGACGGCTACAGCTCGTTTCACGCTG
AATATGGCTCATAACACCCCTTGTATTACTGTTTATGTAAGCAGACAGTTTTATTGTTCATGATGATATA
TTTTTATCTTGTGCAATGTAACATCAGAGATTTTGAGACACAAATTTAAATCGTAATTATTGGGGACCCC
TGGATTCTCACCAATAAAAAACGCCCGGCGGCAACCGAGCGTTCTGAACAAATCCAGATGGAGTTCTGAG
GTCATTACTGGATCTATCAACAGGAGTCCAAGACTAGTCGCCAGGGTTTTCCCAGTCACGACGCGGCCGC
AAGCTTGCATGCCTGCAGGTCGACTCTAGATCAGAACGGAATGTCATCATCAAAGTCCATCGGCGGCTCG
TTAGACGGCGCTGCCGGAGCGGACTGCTGCGGGCGAGACTGCGCGCCGCCGCTGAACTGATTGCCACCCT
GCGGCTGCTGAGGCTGACCCCAACCGCCCTGCGGCTGACCACCACCGATATTACCACCTGCCGGAGCGCC
ACCACCCTGACGACCACCCAGCATCTGCATGGTGCCGCCAACGTTCACCACGACTTCTGTGGTGTAGCGA
TCCTGACCGGATTGATCGGTCCATTTACGGGTACGCAGCTGACCTTCGATATAAACCTGAGAACCTTTAC
GCAGATATTCGCTGGCCACTTCTGCCAGTTTGCCGAACAGCACAACGCGGTGCCATTCAGTCTGCTCTTT
CATCTCGCCGGTCGCTTTATCACGCCAGGATTCGGAAGTAGCCAGCGTAATGTTGGCAACTGCGCCACCA
TTTGGCATGTAGCGTACTTCCGGGTCCTGACCCAGATTACCAACGAGAATAACCTTGTTTACGCCTCTGC
TGGCCATGTGTATTCTCCTGGATCCTTAAAACACCTCGCCCTCGTCAACAACCTCATACTCCGCTTCCAC
AGCTGGCGCAGCCATTTCTTCCTCCATCCAAGCGCGAGCACGGCGAGCTTGCTGCTCGGTCATAGAGTGC
ATGCCTTCAGCGCCCACCGCACCACAAACAGCAGTCATACCCTCAGCCGGAGTGATGCCGAAGTGTTCGC
AATATGGCTTGAAGAGTTCGCGGATTGGCTGGAGATCCACTGGTTGCTCCGCCTGAGCGCGCACCTGTTC
TGGCTGTTGCGCTTGATCCATTTCCTCCGCAGCGTACATGCCCTGAAAAGTGTCCGGGAACGCGAGGCGC
CAAGCAGCAGCCTTCGCGCATTTTTCGATCATAACACCCGGCATTTTCGCCCAATTAGATTTGCCGGTGG
AATAGTCGTCGAGCGCCACCTCAGCATACGCAGTCTCGCGGCCATCCTTAAAGCGAACTTCCGCCCAACC
ACCGATGAGCTCCTCACCCGCCTTTTTGTAGCACGCAGCACCACGTTTATGCACAACATCACCGTCACGC
AGAACAACCACACCAGATTTGATACCATCATAGTTAGCATCACGACACGCGCGACGGTTAAAAACTTGAT
AGGAAGTAATCATAGAAGCTGGAGCACCGCCGTATTTCACCAGGTAAGCGTCTTTCACAAACGGATTCAG
ACGTTGAGTCTGACAGAGTTGCAGAAAGAGGCCCACCTCTTTTTCAGTAGCGTTCTCACAGATATAACGG
CGAACATCGTCTGGAGTAACTTGAACCGCCAGGCCAGAGTCGTCAGTGAACTTCACGATTTGGTTCATTC
CAAACCTCCTTAAAGTTAAACAAAATTATTTCGATCAGATTCCGTATGCGCACCCTTACGTCAGAAAAAA
CGGGTTTCCTGAATTCGGGTGAAGAGCTATTCGTAAGGGACAGGTTGAAGCTACAACGGCTCACACTCGC
TCTTCACTTGAATTCAGGAAAACAGACAGTAACTCAGATTCAATGCAGGATGCCGAAACAACATCCAGAG
GTTGACCTTAATGATAAACCTCTCGCTAAGGGTGCGCATACGGAATCTTATCATAGTTAAATGTTAGGTC
TTCGCTTTATTTAAAGGGTTCTTTCCATATTTTTTTTCTAATTTGCTAATATAAGTTATTAATCTCCTAT
GGCTTTTTGAATCCACACTTAAAATAAATGACAACCATCCCCTAACGTGTTCTATCTCAGAAGACTTACC
GCAAAATATATGATGTATCTTTGCTCTAATTTCTTTATATTTTTCTCTACCTATCCCAACTTTCTCTTGT
GAAATAACTAAACCTGTAACTTTCCTCTGACTACGAGGCCCACTAATACAAGTTTTTTTTGAGTTAATAA
CCAATCCTTCACTTGGGATTATAGAAAATAAAAAATCACGTGCTTTAACAACCTTTTTCATAGACTGTGC
AGATAAGGTGAGATCATCGGCATATCTCGTATATATCAAGCCCCGACTACCTGCATAACCCTGAATACGA
TAATCAAGTTTAGAACATATTAGATTAGCTAATTTAGGTGATGATGGAGCACCTTGTGGTAGCAGATTTT
TATAACAACATATTTTTGTCAAAACTGAAGATATTAGTCGATTATAACCAAGAGAATGGAACACTCCAAA
AACTTTGTTAGCAGTTAAACTTGGGAAAAAATCCTCCAAATCAATATTCAGTATAAAGTTTGCCCCAATA
TGCGGGGTAGCATTATTCAAAATAGATTGGTGCTTTTCAAATCCAATAGAAAAAGGAGATGACGACAGTT
TATCTAAAATGTTACGTAGAACCCATCCTTGTAAGGCTTTAAGTTCTCGAGAAGGTTGGTAAATGGTTCT
CATTCTCTTCTCTGGGCCTTTCTTTTCTACAGTGTAGATCCTATAGCGAAAATCAGCTGTATAGATTAAC
AACCGAAGTGTTTCAACAGATATGCGAGTCGCCTTAGACATGTCATGCAAATTGTTCATGACAGGTAGGC
CGAGATTTCTCAATCTAAAAGTGTTCAAATATTCAGCGGATTTCATATGTATATCTCCTTCTTAAAGTTA
AACAAAATTATTTGGCTAGCATTGTACCAAGGGCTGAGCTAGCTATAAAGGCTTGATTACGAACGTTTAA
TTAAAGGCATCAAATAAAACGAAAGGCTCAGTCGAAAGACTGGGCCTTTCGTTTTATCTGTTGTTTGTCG
GTGAACGCTCTCCTGAGTAGGACAAATCCGCCGCCCTAGACAGCTGGGCGCGCCCTAACTGTCACGAACC
CCTGCAATAACTGTCACGCCCCCCTGCAATAACTGTCACGAACCCCTGCAATAACTGTCACGCCCCCCTG
CAATAACTGTCACGAACCCCTGCAATAACTGTCACGCCCCCAAACCTGCAAACCCAGCAGGGGCGGGGGC
TGGCGGGGTGTTGGAAAAATCCATCCATGATTATCTAAGAATAATCCACTAGGCGCGGTTATCAGCGCCC
TTGTGGGGCGCTGCTGCCCTTGCCCAATATGCCCGGCCAGAGGCCGGATAGCTGGTCTATTCGCTGCGCT
AGGCTACACACCGCCCCACCGCTGCGCGGCAGGGGGAAAGGCGGGCAAAGCCCGCTAAACCCCACACCAA
ACCCCGCAGAAATACGCTGGAGCGCTTTTAGCCGCTTTAGCGGCCTTTCCCCCTACCCGAAGGGTGGGGG
CGCGTGTGCAGCCCCGCAGGGCCTGTCTCGGTCGATCATTCAGCCCGGCTCATCCTTCGGATCTAGCTAC
ACTTTATGCTTCCGGCTCGTATAATGTGTGGGAATCGCTTGGTGGCCCGATGAAGAACGACAGGACTTTG
CAGGCCATAGGCCGACAGCTCAAGGCCATGGGCTGTGAGCGCTTCGATATCGGCGTCAGGGACGCCACCA
CCGGCCAGATGATGAACCGGGAATGGTCAGCCGCCGAAGTGCTCCAGAACACGCCATGGCTCAAGCGGAT
GAATGCCCAGGGCAATGACGTGTATATCAGGCCCGCCGAGCAGGAGCGGCATGGTCTGGTGCTGGTGGAC
GACCTCAGCGAGTTTGACCTGGATGACATGAAAGCCGAGGGCCGGGAGCCTGCCCTGGTAGTGGAAACCA
GCCCGAAGAACTATCAGGCATGGGTCAAGGTGGCCGACGCCGCAGGCGGTGAACTTCGGGGGCAGATTGC
CCGGACGCTGGCCAGCGAGTACGACGCCGACCCGGCCAGCGCCGACAGCCGCCACTATGGCCGCTTGGCG
GGCTTCACCAACCGCAAGGACAAGCACACCACCCGCGCCGGTTATCAGCCGTGGGTGCTGCTGCGTGAAT
CCAAGGGCAAGACCGCCACCGCTGGCCCGGCGCTGGTGCAGCAGGCTGGCCAGCAGATCGAGCAGGCCCA
GCGGCAGCAGGAGAAGGCCCGCAGGCTGGCCAGCCTCGAACTGCCCGAGCGGCAGCTTAGCCGCCACCGG
CGCACGGCGCTGGACGAGTACCGCAGCGAGATGGCCGGGCTGGTCAAGCGCTTCGGTGATGACCTCAGCA
AGTGCGACTTTATCGCCGCGCAGAAGCTGGCCAGCCGGGGCCGCAGTGCCGAGGAAATCGGCAAGGCCAT
GGCCGAGGCCAGCCCAGCGCTGGCAGAGCGCAAGCCCGGCCACGAAGCGGATTACATCGAGCGCACCGTC
AGCAAGGTCATGGGTCTGCCCAGCGTCCAGCTTGCGCGGGCCGAGCTGGCACGGGCACCGGCACCCCGCC
AGCGAGGCATGGACAGGGGCGGGCCAGATTTCAGCATGTAGTGCTTGCGTTGGTACTCACGCCTGTTATA
CTATGAGTACTCACGCACAGAAGGGGGTTTTATGGAATACGAAAAAAGCGCTTCAGGGTCGGTCTACCTG
ATCAAAAGTGACAAGGGCTATTGGTTGCCCGGTGGCTTTGGTTATACGTCAAACAAGGCCGAGGCTGGCC
GCTTTTCAGTCGCTGATATGGCCAGCCTTAACCTTGACGGCTGCACCTTGTCCTTGTTCCGCGAAGACAA
GCCTTTCGGCCCCGGCAAGTTTCTCGGTGACTGATATGAAAGACCAAAAGGACAAGCAGACCGGCGACCT
GCTGGCCAGCCCTGACGCTGTACGCCAAGCGCGATATGCCGAGCGCATGAAGGCCAAAGGGATGCGTCAG
CGCAAGTTCTGGCTGACCGACGACGAAT
